>Addgene plasmid #227211 | E345K USP7 catalytic | addgene full sequence | sequence record 449531 | Addgene NGS Result
TTGAGATCCTTTTTTTCTGCGCGTAATCTGCTGCTTGCAAACAAAAAAACCACCGCTACCAGCGGTGGTT
TGTTTGCCGGATCAAGAGCTACCAACTCTTTTTCCGAAGGTAACTGGCTTCAGCAGAGCGCAGATACCAA
ATACTGTCCTTCTAGTGTAGCCGTAGTTAGGCCACCACTTCAAGAACTCTGTAGCACCGCCTACATACCT
CGCTCTGCTAATCCTGTTACCAGTGGCTGCTGCCAGTGGCGATAAGTCGTGTCTTACCGGGTTGGACTCA
AGACGATAGTTACCGGATAAGGCGCAGCGGTCGGGCTGAACGGGGGGTTCGTGCACACAGCCCAGCTTGG
AGCGAACGACCTACACCGAACTGAGATACCTACAGCGTGAGCTATGAGAAAGCGCCACGCTTCCCGAAGG
GAGAAAGGCGGACAGGTATCCGGTAAGCGGCAGGGTCGGAACAGGAGAGCGCACGAGGGAGCTTCCAGGG
GGAAACGCCTGGTATCTTTATAGTCCTGTCGGGTTTCGCCACCTCTGACTTGAGCGTCGATTTTTGTGAT
GCTCGTCAGGGGGGCGGAGCCTATGGAAAAACGCCAGCAACGCGGCCTTTTTACGGTTCCTGGCCTTTTG
CTGGCCTTTTGCTCACATGTTCTTTCCTGCGTTATCCCCTGATTCTGTGGATAACCGTATTACCGCCTTT
GAGTGAGCTGATACCGCTCGCCGCAGCCGAACGACCGAGCGCAGCGAGTCAGTGAGCGAGGAAGCGGAAG
AGCGCCTGATGCGGTATTTTCTCCTTACGCATCTGTGCGGTATTTCACACCGCAATGGTGCACTCTCAGT
ACAATCTGCTCTGATGCCGCATAGTTAAGCCAGTATACACTCCGCTATCGCTACGTGACTGGGTCATGGC
TGCGCCCCGACACCCGCCAACACCCGCTGACGCGCCCTGACGGGCTTGTCTGCTCCCGGCATCCGCTTAC
AGACAAGCTGTGACCGTCTCCGGGAGCTGCATGTGTCAGAGGTTTTCACCGTCATCACCGAAACGCGCGA
GGCAGCTGCGGTAAAGCTCATCAGCGTGGTCGTGAAGCGATTCACAGATGTCTGCCTGTTCATCCGCGTC
CAGCTCGTTGAGTTTCTCCAGAAGCGTTAATGTCTGGCTTCTGATAAAGCGGGCCATGTTAAGGGCGGTT
TTTTCCTGTTTGGTCACTGATGCCTCCGTGTAAGGGGGATTTCTGTTCATGGGGGTAATGATACCGATGA
AACGAGAGAGGATGCTCACGATACGGGTTACTGATGATGAACATGCCCGGTTACTGGAACGTTGTGAGGG
TAAACAACTGGCGGTATGGATGCGGCGGGACCAGAGAAAAATCACTCAGGGTCAATGCCAGCGCTTCGTT
AATACAGATGTAGGTGTTCCACAGGGTAGCCAGCAGCATCCTGCGATGCAGATCCGGAACATAATGGTGC
AGGGCGCTGACTTCCGCGTTTCCAGACTTTACGAAACACGGAAACCGAAGACCATTCATGTTGTTGCTCA
GGTCGCAGACGTTTTGCAGCAGCAGTCGCTTCACGTTCGCTCGCGTATCGGTGATTCATTCTGCTAACCA
GTAAGGCAACCCCGCCAGCCTAGCCGGGTCCTCAACGACAGGAGCACGATCATGCGCACCCGTGGGGCCG
CCATGCCGGCGATAATGGCCTGCTTCTCGCCGAAACGTTTGGTGGCGGGACCAGTGACGAAGGCTTGAGC
GAGGGCGTGCAAGATTCCGAATACCGCAAGCGACAGGCCGATCATCGTCGCGCTCCAGCGAAAGCGGTCC
TCGCCGAAAATGACCCAGAGCGCTGCCGGCACCTGTCCTACGAGTTGCATGATAAAGAAGACAGTCATAA
GTGCGGCGACGATAGTCATGCCCCGCGCCCACCGGAAGGAGCTGACTGGGTTGAAGGCTCTCAAGGGCAT
CGGTCGAGATCCCGGTGCCTAATGAGTGAGCTAACTTACATTAATTGCGTTGCGCTCACTGCCCGCTTTC
CAGTCGGGAAACCTGTCGTGCCAGCTGCATTAATGAATCGGCCAACGCGCGGGGAGAGGCGGTTTGCGTA
TTGGGCGCCAGGGTGGTTTTTCTTTTCACCAGTGAGACGGGCAACAGCTGATTGCCCTTCACCGCCTGGC
CCTGAGAGAGTTGCAGCAAGCGGTCCACGCTGGTTTGCCCCAGCAGGCGAAAATCCTGTTTGATGGTGGT
TAACGGCGGGATATAACATGAGCTGTCTTCGGTATCGTCGTATCCCACTACCGAGATATCCGCACCAACG
CGCAGCCCGGACTCGGTAATGGCGCGCATTGCGCCCAGCGCCATCTGATCGTTGGCAACCAGCATCGCAG
TGGGAACGATGCCCTCATTCAGCATTTGCATGGTTTGTTGAAAACCGGACATGGCACTCCAGTCGCCTTC
CCGTTCCGCTATCGGCTGAATTTGATTGCGAGTGAGATATTTATGCCAGCCAGCCAGACGCAGACGCGCC
GAGACAGAACTTAATGGGCCCGCTAACAGCGCGATTTGCTGGTGACCCAATGCGACCAGATGCTCCACGC
CCAGTCGCGTACCGTCTTCATGGGAGAAAATAATACTGTTGATGGGTGTCTGGTCAGAGACATCAAGAAA
TAACGCCGGAACATTAGTGCAGGCAGCTTCCACAGCAATGGCATCCTGGTCATCCAGCGGATAGTTAATG
ATCAGCCCACTGACGCGTTGCGCGAGAAGATTGTGCACCGCCGCTTTACAGGCTTCGACGCCGCTTCGTT
CTACCATCGACACCACCACGCTGGCACCCAGTTGATCGGCGCGAGATTTAATCGCCGCGACAATTTGCGA
CGGCGCGTGCAGGGCCAGACTGGAGGTGGCAACGCCAATCAGCAACGACTGTTTGCCCGCCAGTTGTTGT
GCCACGCGGTTGGGAATGTAATTCAGCTCCGCCATCGCCGCTTCCACTTTTTCCCGCGTTTTCGCAGAAA
CGTGGCTGGCCTGGTTCACCACGCGGGAAACGGTCTGATAAGAGACACCGGCATACTCTGCGACATCGTA
TAACGTTACTGGTTTCACATTCACCACCCTGAATTGACTCTCTTCCGGGCGCTATCATGCCATACCGCGA
AAGGTTTTGCGCCATTCGATGGTGTCCGGGATCTCGACGCTCTCCCTTATGCGACTCCTGCATTAGGAAG
CAGCCCAGTAGTAGGTTGAGGCCGTTGAGCACCGCCGCCGCAAGGAATGGTGCATGCAAGGAGATGGCGC
CCAACAGTCCCCCGGCCACGGGGCCTGCCACCATACCCACGCCGAAACAAGCGCTCATGAGCCCGAAGTG
GCGAGCCCGATCTTCCCCATCGGTGATGTCGGCGATATAGGCGCCAGCAACCGCACCTGTGGCGCCGGTG
ATGCCGGCCACGATGCGTCCGGCGTAGAGGATCGAGATCTCGATCCCGCGAAATTAATACGACTCACTAT
AGGGGAATTGTGAGCGGATAACAATTCCCCTCTAGAAATAATTTTGTTTAACTTTAAGAAGGAGATATAC
CATGGGCAGCAGCCATCATCATCATCATCACAGCAGCGGCCTGGTTCCGCGTGGTAGTAAGAAGCACACA
GGCTACGTCGGCTTAAAGAATCAGGGAGCGACTTGTTACATGAACAGCCTGCTACAGACGTTATTTTTCA
CGAATCAGCTACGAAAGGCTGTGTACATGATGCCAACCGAGGGGGATGATTCGTCTAAAAGCGTCCCTTT
AGCATTACAAAGAGTGTTCTATGAATTACAGCATAGTGATAAACCTGTAGGAACAAAAAAGTTAACAAAG
TCATTTGGGTGGGAAACTTTAGATAGCTTCATGCAACATGATGTTCAGGAGCTTTGTCGAGTGTTGCTCG
ATAATGTGGAAAATAAGATGAAAGGCACCTGTGTAGAGGGCACCATACCCAAATTATTCCGCGGCAAAAT
GGTGTCCTATATCCAGTGTAAAGAAGTAGACTATCGGTCTGATAGAAGAAAAGATTATTATGATATCCAG
CTAAGTATCAAAGGAAAGAAAAATATATTTGAATCATTTGTGGATTATGTGGCAGTAGAACAGCTCGATG
GGGACAATAAATACGACGCTGGGGAACATGGCTTACAGGAAGCAGAGAAAGGTGTGAAATTCCTAACATT
GCCACCAGTGTTACATCTACAACTGATGAGATTTATGTATGACCCTCAGACGGACCAAAATATCAAGATC
AATGATAGGTTTGAATTCCCAGAGCAGTTACCACTTGATGAATTTTTGCAAAAAACAGATCCTAAGGACC
CTGCAAATTATATTCTTCATGCAGTCCTGGTTCATAGTGGAGATAATCATGGTGGACATTATGTGGTTTA
TCTAAACCCCAAAGGGGATGGCAAATGGTGTAAATTTGATGACGACGTGGTGTCAAGGTGTACTAAAGAG
GAAGCAATTGAGCACAATTATGGGGGTCACGATGACGACCTGTCTGTTCGACACTGCACTAATGCTTACA
TGTTAGTCTACATCAGGGAATCAAAACTGAGTGAAGTTTTACAGGCGGTCACCGACCATGATATTCCTCA
GCAGTTGGTGGAGCGATTACAAGAAGAGAAAAGGATCGAGGCTCAGAAGCGGAAGGAGCGGCAGGAATGA
TGACGAAGCTTGCGGCCGCACTCGAGCACCACCACCACCACCACTGAGATCCGGCTGCTAACAAAGCCCG
AAAGGAAGCTGAGTTGGCTGCTGCCACCGCTGAGCAATAACTAGCATAACCCCTTGGGGCCTCTAAACGG
GTCTTGAGGGGTTTTTTGCTGAAAGGAGGAACTATATCCGGATTGGCGAATGGG
[124 nt withheld, positions 4885-5008]
C
[91 nt withheld, positions 5010-5100]
A
[49 nt withheld, positions 5102-5150]
CCTTTGACGTTGGAGTCCACGTTCTTT
[37 nt withheld, positions 5178-5214]
ACCCTATCTCGGTCTATTCTTTTGATTTATAAGGGATTTTGCCGATTTCGGCCTATTGGTTAAAAAATGA
GCTGATTTAACAAAAATTTAACGCGAATTTTAACAAAATATTAACGCTTACAATTTAGGTGGCACTTTTC
GGGGAAATGTGCGCGGAACCCCTATTTGTTTATTTTTCTAAATACATTCAAATATGTATCCGCTCATGAA
TTAATTCTTAGAAAAACTCATCGAGCATCAAATGAAACTGCAATTTATTCATATCAGGATTATCAATACC
ATATTTTTGAAAAAGCCGTTTCTGTAATGAAGGAGAAAACTCACCGAGGCAGTTCCATAGGATGGCAAGA
TCCTGGTATCGGTCTGCGATTCCGACTCGTCCAACATCAATACAACCTATTAATTTCCCCTCGTCAAAAA
TAAGGTTATCAAGTGAGAAATCACCATGAGTGACGACTGAATCCGGTGAGAATGGCAAAAGTTTATGCAT
TTCTTTCCAGACTTGTTCAACAGGCCAGCCATTACGCTCGTCATCAAAATCACTCGCATCAACCAAACCG
TTATTCATTCGTGATTGCGCCTGAGCGAGACGAAATACGCGATCGCTGTTAAAAGGACAATTACAAACAG
GAATCGAATGCAACCGGCGCAGGAACACTGCCAGCGCATCAACAATATTTTCACCTGAATCAGGATATTC
TTCTAATACCTGGAATGCTGTTTTCCCGGGGATCGCAGTGGTGAGTAACCATGCATCATCAGGAGTACGG
ATAAAATGCTTGATGGTCGGAAGAGGCATAAATTCCGTCAGCCAGTTTAGTCTGACCATCTCATCTGTAA
CATCATTGGCAACGCTACCTTTGCCATGTTTCAGAAACAACTCTGGCGCATCGGGCTTCCCATACAATCG
ATAGATTGTCGCACCTGATTGCCCGACATTATCGCGAGCCCATTTATACCCATATAAATCAGCATCCATG
TTGGAATTTAATCGCGGCCTAGAGCAAGACGTTTCCCGTTGAATATGGCTCATAACACCCCTTGTATTAC
TGTTTATGTAAGCAGACAGTTTTATTGTTCATGACCAAAATCCCTTAACGTGAGTTTTCGTTCCACTGAG
CGTCAGACCCCGTAGAAAAGATCAAAGGATCTTC
Features (pLannotate 1.2.2; 20 found; start..end, strand, type, name):
      1..589     +  rep_origin     ori: high-copy-number ColE1/pMB1/pBR322/pUC origin of replication
    775..914     -  misc_feature   bom: basis of mobility region from pBR322
   1016..1207    -  CDS            rop: Rop protein, which maintains plasmids at low copy number; rop
   1224..1604    +  CDS            YPB1_ECOLX: Protein predicted: Swiss-Prot protein existence level 4. From Escherichia coli.
   1676..1967    -  CDS            TcR (fragment): tetracycline efflux protein; tet; confers resistance to tetracycline
   1982..2003    -  protein_bind   CAP binding site: CAP binding activates transcription in the presence of cAMP. E. coli catabolite activator protein
   2016..3098    -  CDS            lacI: lac repressor; lacI; The lac repressor binds to the lac operator to inhibit transcription in E. coli. This inhibition can be relieved by adding lactose or isopropyl-β-D-thiogalactopyranoside (IPTG).
   3099..3176    -  promoter       lacI promoter: lacI
   3184..3463    -  CDS            TcR (fragment): tetracycline efflux protein; tet; confers resistance to tetracycline
   3485..3503    +  promoter       T7 promoter: promoter for bacteriophage T7 RNA polymerase
   3504..3528    +  protein_bind   lac operator: The lac repressor binds to the lac operator to inhibit transcription in E. coli. This inhibition can be relieved by adding lactose or isopropyl-β-D-thiogalactopyranoside (IPTG). lac repressor encoded by lacI
   3543..3565    +  RBS            RBS: efficient ribosome binding site from bacteriophage T7 gene 10 (Olins and Rangwala, 1989)
   3584..3600    +  CDS            capTEV™ (fragment): composite tag for in vivo biotinylation, TEV protease cleavage, and 6xHis tagging
   3626..4687    +  CDS            USP7 (fragment): UBP7_HUMAN - Also known as HAUSP. Experimental evidence at protein level: Swiss-Prot protein existence level 1. (Microbial infection) Contributes to the overall stabilization and trans-activation capability of the herpesvirus 1 trans-acting transcriptional protein ICP0/VMW110 during HSV-1 infection. From Homo sapiens (Human).
   4717..4734    +  CDS            9xHis (fragment): 9xHis affinity tag
   4744..4793    +  CDS            SET1 (fragment): solubility-enhancement tag derived from T7 phage gene 10B
   4801..4848    +  terminator     T7 terminator: transcription terminator for bacteriophage T7 RNA polymerase
   4885..5313    +  rep_origin     f1 ori (sequence partly withheld): f1 bacteriophage origin of replication; arrow indicates direction of (+) strand synthesis
   5366..5423    +  promoter       AmpR promoter (fragment): bla
   5432..6247    -  CDS            KanR: aminoglycoside phosphotransferase; aph(3')-Ia; confers resistance to kanamycin in bacteria or G418 (Geneticin®) in eukaryotes
