[The description below was written by a language model from this plasmid's Addgene catalogue record and pLannotate feature annotations shown in this document.]
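Description:
E345K USP7 catalytic is a bacterial expression plasmid built on the pET28a-LIC backbone, a ligation-independent-cloning derivative of pET28a, for producing a mutant fragment of human USP7 (also called HAUSP) in E. coli. The sequenced record is 6,368 nt. The plasmid replicates from a ColE1/pBR322-type origin accompanied by the bom region and the rop gene. Rop restrains copy number, which fits the catalogue's low-copy designation. Selection is by kanamycin through the aph(3')-Ia gene, and an f1 origin is also present. Short tetracycline-resistance and AmpR promoter hits in the annotation are backbone remnants rather than functional markers.

The 1,062 bp synthesized insert encodes residues 207–560 of USP7, its catalytic deubiquitinase domain, carrying the E345K substitution that the depositor describes as a Hao-Fountain syndrome patient mutation. Transcription is driven by a T7 promoter followed by a lac operator and the T7 gene 10 ribosome binding site, and it ends at the T7 terminator. The plasmid-borne lacI gene supplies the repressor, so expression is IPTG-inducible in hosts that provide T7 RNA polymerase. The protein carries an N-terminal 6His tag that the record describes as cleavable. The protease is not stated explicitly, although the annotation tool matches this short region to a fragment of a His/TEV-type composite tag. A His-tag fragment and a T7 gene 10-derived fragment are annotated downstream of the insert, and the record does not say whether either is translated. The construct is suited to affinity purification of the mutant catalytic domain for biochemical and biophysical comparison with other USP7 variants, such as studies of enzyme activity and stability.
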