Addgene plasmid #227211: E345K USP7 catalytic
Purpose: Expresses human USP7 Catalytic domain with a N-terminal cleavable 6His tag in E. coli
Depositing lab: Irina Bezsonova. Depositing organization: University of Connecticut Health Center. Publication: Functional spectrum of USP7 pathogenic variants in Hao-Fountain syndrome: Insights into the enzyme's activity, stability, and allosteric modulation. Korchak EJ, Sharafi M, Jaen Maisonet I, Salazar-Chaparro A, Semenova IV, Khan H, O'Neil AL, Caro P, Schaaf CP, Buhrlage SJ, Bezsonova I. Proc Natl Acad Sci U S A. 2025 Sep 30;122(39):e2510252122. doi: 10.1073/pnas.2510252122. Epub 2025 Sep 22. PubMed 40982686.
Backbone
  Vector backbone: pET28a-LIC Vector (GenBank accession EF442785)
  Backbone manufacturer: Structural Genomics Consortium, Toronto
  Backbone size w/o insert (bp): 5306
  Vector type: Bacterial Expression
Growth in bacteria
  Bacterial resistance: Kanamycin, 50 μg/mL
  Growth temperature: 37°C
  Growth strain: DH5alpha
  Copy number: Low Copy
Gene/Insert
  Gene/Insert name: USP7 (Ubiquitin carboxyl-terminal hydrolase 7) (alt name: HAUSP)
  Species: H. sapiens (human)
  Insert size (bp): 1062
  Mutation: E345K; aa 207-560
  Entrez Gene: USP7 (a.k.a. C16DELp13.2, DEL16P13.2, HAFOUS, HAUSP, TEF1)
  Promoter: T7-promoter
  Tag / fusion protein: 6His (N terminal on insert)
  Cloning method: Gene Synthesis
  Sequencing primers: 5′ T7; 3′ T7-term
Terms and licenses: Academic/Nonprofit Terms; Industry Terms: Not Available to Industry
Depositor comments: USP7 Catalytic domain Hao-Fountain patient mutation E345K
How to cite: E345K USP7 catalytic was a gift from Irina Bezsonova (Addgene plasmid # 227211 ; http://n2t.net/addgene:227211 ; RRID:Addgene_227211)
